LOCUS       Exported 6794 bp ds-DNA circular SYN 13-MAY-2021
DEFINITION  dCas9 expression unit plasmid. The dCas9 expression unit plasmids
            contain connector ConL1, ConRE, and one dCas9 transcriptional unit.
            .
ACCESSION   .
VERSION     .
KEYWORDS    TDK promoter dCas9
SOURCE      synthetic DNA construct
  ORGANISM  synthetic DNA construct
REFERENCE   1 (bases 1 to 6794)
  AUTHORS   Geng P, Leonard SP, Mishler DM, Barrick JE
  TITLE     Synthetic Genome Defenses against Selfish DNA Elements Stabilize
            Engineered Bacteria against Evolutionary Failure.
  JOURNAL   ACS Synth Biol. 2019 Mar 15;8(3):521-531. doi:
            10.1021/acssynbio.8b00426. Epub 2019 Feb 15.
  PUBMED    30703321
REFERENCE   2 (bases 1 to 6794)
  AUTHORS   .
  TITLE     Direct Submission
  JOURNAL   Exported May 13, 2021 from SnapGene Server 1.1.58
            http://www.snapgene.com
FEATURES             Location/Qualifiers
     source          1..6794
                     /organism="synthetic DNA construct"
                     /mol_type="other DNA"
     RBS             238..249
                     /note="strong bacterial ribosome binding site (Elowitz and
                     Leibler, 2000)"
     CDS             258..4364
                     /codon_start=1
                     /product="catalytically dead mutant of the Cas9
                     endonuclease from the Streptococcus pyogenes Type II
                     CRISPR/Cas system"
                     /label=dCas9
                     /note="RNA-guided DNA-binding protein that lacks
                     endonuclease activity due to the D10A mutation in the RuvC
                     catalytic domain and the H840A mutation in the HNH
                     catalytic domain"
                     /translation="MDKKYSIGLAIGTNSVGWAVITDEYKVPSKKFKVLGNTDRHSIKK
                     NLIGALLFDSGETAEATRHKRTARRRYTRRKNRICYLQEIFSNEMAKVDDSFFHRLEES
                     FLVEEDKKHERHPIFGNIVDEVAYHEKYPTIYHLRKKLVDSTDKADLRLIYLALAHMIK
                     FRGHFLIEGDLNPDNSDVDKLFIQLVQTYNQLFEENPINASGVDAKAILSARLSKSRRL
                     ENLIAQLPGEKKNGLFGNLIALSLGLTPNFKSNFDLAEDAKLQLSKDTYDDDLDNLLAQ
                     IGDQYADLFLAAKNLSDAILLSDILRVNTEITKAPLSASMIKRYDEHHQDLTLLKALVR
                     QQLPEKYKEIFFDQSKNGYAGYIDGGASQEEFYKFIKPILEKMDGTEELLVKLNREDLL
                     RKQRTFDNGSIPHQIHLGELHAILRRQEDFYPFLKDNREKIEKILTFRIPYYVGPLARG
                     NSRFAWMTRKSEETITPWNFEEVVDKGASAQSFIERMTNFDKNLPNEKVLPKHSLLYEY
                     FTVYNELTKVKYVTEGMRKPAFLSGEQKKAIVDLLFKTNRKVTVKQLKEDYFKKIECFD
                     SVEISGVEDRFNASLGTYHDLLKIIKDKDFLDNEENEDILEDIVLTLTLFEDREMIEER
                     LKTYAHLFDDKVMKQLKRRRYTGWGRLSRKLINGIRDKQSGKTILDFLKSDGFANRNFM
                     QLIHDDSLTFKEDIQKAQVSGQGDSLHEHIANLAGSPAIKKGILQTVKVVDELVKVMGR
                     HKPENIVIEMARENQTTQKGQKNSRERMKRIEEGIKELGSQILKEHPVENTQLQNEKLY
                     LYYLQNGRDMYVDQELDINRLSDYDVDAIVPQSFLKDDSIDNKVLTRSDKNRGKSDNVP
                     SEEVVKKMKNYWRQLLNAKLITQRKFDNLTKAERGGLSELDKAGFIKRQLVETRQITKH
                     VAQILDSRMNTKYDENDKLIREVKVITLKSKLVSDFRKDFQFYKVREINNYHHAHDAYL
                     NAVVGTALIKKYPKLESEFVYGDYKVYDVRKMIAKSEQEIGKATAKYFFYSNIMNFFKT
                     EITLANGEIRKRPLIETNGETGEIVWDKGRDFATVRKVLSMPQVNIVKKTEVQTGGFSK
                     ESILPKRNSDKLIARKKDWDPKKYGGFDSPTVAYSVLVVAKVEKGKSKKLKSVKELLGI
                     TIMERSSFEKNPIDFLEAKGYKEVKKDLIIKLPKYSLFELENGRKRMLASAGELQKGNE
                     LALPSKYVNFLYLASHYEKLKGSPEDNEQKQLFVEQHKHYLDEIIEQISEFSKRVILAD
                     ANLDKVLSAYNKHRDKPIREQAENIIHLFTLTNLGAPAAFKYFDTTIDRKRYTSTKEVL
                     DATLIHQSITGLYETRIDLSQLGGD"
     misc_feature    4385..4516
                     /label=crRNA leader
                     /note="crRNA leader sequence for the Streptococcus pyogenes
                     CRISPR/Cas system"
     repeat_region   4517..4552
                     /label=DR
                     /note="direct repeat for the Streptococcus pyogenes
                     CRISPR/Cas system"
     terminator      4568..4616
                     /label=fd terminator
                     /note="central terminator from bacteriophage fd (Otsuka and
                     Kunisawa, 1982)"
     CDS             complement(5027..5887)
                     /codon_start=1
                     /gene="bla"
                     /product="beta-lactamase"
                     /label=AmpR
                     /note="confers resistance to ampicillin, carbenicillin, and
                     related antibiotics"
                     /translation="MSIQHFRVALIPFFAAFCLPVFAHPETLVKVKDAEDQLGARVGYI
                     ELDLNSGKILESFRPEERFPMMSTFKVLLCGAVLSRIDAGQEQLGRRIHYSQNDLVEYS
                     PVTEKHLTDGMTVRELCSAAITMSDNTAANLLLTTIGGPKELTAFLHNMGDHVTRLDRW
                     EPELNEAIPNDERDTTMPVAMATTLRKLLTGELLTLASRQQLIDWMEADKVAGPLLRSA
                     LPAGWFIADKSGAGERGSRGIIAALGPDGKPSRIVVIYTTGSQATMDERNRQIAEIGAS
                     LIKHW"
     primer_bind     5650..5669
                     /label=Amp-R
                     /note="Ampicillin resistance gene, reverse primer"
     promoter        complement(5888..5992)
                     /gene="bla"
                     /label=AmpR promoter
     rep_origin      6095..6683
                     /direction=RIGHT
                     /label=ori
                     /note="high-copy-number ColE1/pMB1/pBR322/pUC origin of
                     replication"
     primer_bind     6584..6603
                     /label=pBR322ori-F
                     /note="pBR322 origin, forward primer"
ORIGIN
        1 gaattcgcat ctagaacggg gtcatcacgg ctcatcatgc gccaaacaaa tgtgtgcaat
       61 acacgctcgg atgactgcat gatgaccgca ctgactgggg acagcagatc cacctaagcc
      121 tgtgagagaa gcagacaccc gacagatcaa ggcagttacg tctcaccaaa ccagatgtca
      181 acacagctac aacgcccagc ctccaattca aatcataaaa aatttatttg ctttattaaa
      241 gaggagaaat taattatatg gataagaaat actcaatagg cttagctatc ggcacaaata
      301 gcgtcggatg ggcggtgatc actgatgaat ataaggttcc gtctaaaaag ttcaaggttc
      361 tgggaaatac agaccgccac agtatcaaaa aaaatcttat aggggctctt ttatttgaca
      421 gtggagagac agcggaagcg actcgtcata aacggacagc tcgtagaagg tatacacgtc
      481 ggaagaatcg tatttgttat ctacaggaga ttttttcaaa tgagatggcg aaagtagatg
      541 atagtttctt tcatcgactt gaagagtctt ttttggtgga agaagacaag aagcatgaac
      601 gtcatcctat ttttggaaat atagtagatg aagttgctta tcatgagaaa tatccaacta
      661 tctatcatct gcgaaaaaaa ttggtagatt ctactgataa agcggatttg cgcttaatct
      721 atttggcctt agcgcatatg attaagtttc gtggtcattt tttgattgag ggagatttaa
      781 atcctgataa tagtgatgtg gacaaactat ttatccagtt ggtacaaacc tacaatcaat
      841 tatttgaaga aaaccctatt aacgcaagtg gagtagatgc taaagcgatt ctttctgcac
      901 gattgagtaa atcaagacga ttagaaaatc tcattgctca gctccccggt gagaagaaaa
      961 atggcttatt tgggaatctc attgctttgt cattgggttt gacccctaat tttaaatcaa
     1021 attttgattt ggcagaagat gctaaattac agctttcaaa agatacttac gatgatgatt
     1081 tagataattt attggcgcaa attggagatc aatatgctga tttgtttttg gcagctaaga
     1141 atttatcaga tgctatttta ctttcagata tcctaagagt aaatactgaa ataactaagg
     1201 ctcccctatc agcttcaatg attaaacgct acgatgaaca tcatcaagac ttgactcttt
     1261 taaaagcttt agttcgacaa caacttccag aaaagtataa agaaatcttt tttgatcaat
     1321 caaaaaacgg atatgcaggt tatattgatg ggggagctag ccaagaagaa ttttataaat
     1381 ttatcaaacc aattttagaa aaaatggatg gtactgagga attattggtg aaactaaatc
     1441 gtgaagattt gctgcgcaag caacggacct ttgacaacgg ctctattccc catcaaattc
     1501 acttgggtga gctgcatgct attttgagaa gacaagaaga cttttatcca tttttaaaag
     1561 acaatcgtga gaagattgaa aaaatcttga cttttcgaat tccttattat gttggtccat
     1621 tggcgcgtgg caatagtcgt tttgcatgga tgactcggaa gtctgaagaa acaattaccc
     1681 catggaattt tgaagaagtt gtcgataaag gtgcttcagc tcaatcattt attgaacgca
     1741 tgacaaactt tgataaaaat cttccaaatg aaaaagtact accaaaacat agtttgcttt
     1801 atgagtattt tacggtttat aacgaattga caaaggtcaa atatgttact gaaggaatgc
     1861 gaaaaccagc atttctttca ggtgaacaga agaaagccat tgttgattta ctcttcaaaa
     1921 caaatcgaaa agtaaccgtt aagcaattaa aagaagatta tttcaaaaaa atagaatgtt
     1981 ttgatagtgt tgaaatttca ggagttgaag atagatttaa tgcttcatta ggtacctacc
     2041 atgatttgct aaaaattatt aaagataaag attttttgga taatgaagaa aatgaagata
     2101 tcttagagga tattgtttta acattgacct tatttgaaga tagggagatg attgaggaaa
     2161 gacttaaaac atatgctcac ctctttgatg ataaggtgat gaaacagctt aaacgtcgcc
     2221 gttatactgg ttggggacgt ttgtctcgaa aattgattaa tggtattagg gataagcaat
     2281 ctggcaaaac aatattagat tttttgaaat cagatggttt tgccaatcgc aattttatgc
     2341 agctgatcca tgatgatagt ttgacattta aagaagacat tcaaaaagca caagtgtctg
     2401 gacaaggcga tagtttacat gaacatattg caaatttagc tggtagccct gctattaaaa
     2461 aaggtatttt acagactgta aaagttgttg atgaattggt caaagtaatg gggcggcata
     2521 agccagaaaa tatcgttatt gaaatggcac gtgaaaatca gacaactcaa aagggccaga
     2581 aaaattcgcg agagcgtatg aaacgaatcg aagaaggtat caaagaatta ggaagtcaga
     2641 ttcttaaaga gcatcctgtt gaaaatactc aattgcaaaa tgaaaagctc tatctctatt
     2701 atctccaaaa tggaagagac atgtatgtgg accaagaatt agatattaat cgtttaagtg
     2761 attatgatgt cgatgccatt gttccacaaa gtttccttaa agacgattca atagacaata
     2821 aggtcttaac gcgttctgat aaaaatcgtg gtaaatcgga taacgttcca agtgaagaag
     2881 tagtcaaaaa gatgaaaaac tattggagac aacttctaaa cgccaagtta atcactcaac
     2941 gtaagtttga taatttaacg aaagctgaac gtggaggttt gagtgaactt gataaagctg
     3001 gttttatcaa acgccaattg gttgaaactc gccaaatcac taagcatgtg gcacaaattt
     3061 tggatagtcg catgaatact aaatacgatg aaaatgataa acttattcga gaggttaaag
     3121 tgattacctt aaaatctaaa ttagtttctg acttccgaaa agatttccaa ttctataaag
     3181 tacgtgagat taacaattac catcatgccc atgatgcgta tctaaatgcc gtcgttggaa
     3241 ctgctttgat taagaaatat ccaaaacttg aatcggagtt tgtctatggt gattataaag
     3301 tttatgatgt tcgtaaaatg attgctaagt ctgagcaaga aataggcaaa gcaaccgcaa
     3361 aatatttctt ttactctaat atcatgaact tcttcaaaac agaaattaca cttgcaaatg
     3421 gagagattcg caaacgccct ctaatcgaaa ctaatgggga aactggagaa attgtctggg
     3481 ataaagggcg agattttgcc acagtgcgca aagtattgtc catgccccaa gtcaatattg
     3541 tcaagaaaac agaagtacag acaggcggat tctccaagga gtcaatttta ccaaaaagaa
     3601 attcggacaa gcttattgct cgtaaaaaag actgggatcc aaaaaaatat ggtggttttg
     3661 atagtccaac ggtagcttat tcagtcctag tggttgctaa ggtggaaaaa gggaaatcga
     3721 agaagttaaa atccgttaaa gagttactag ggatcacaat tatggaaaga agttcctttg
     3781 aaaaaaatcc gattgacttt ttagaagcta aaggatataa ggaagttaaa aaagacttaa
     3841 tcattaaact acctaaatat agtctttttg agttagaaaa cggtcgtaaa cggatgctgg
     3901 ctagtgccgg agaattacaa aaaggaaatg agctggctct gccaagcaaa tatgtgaatt
     3961 ttttatattt agctagtcat tatgaaaagt tgaagggtag tccagaagat aacgaacaaa
     4021 aacaattgtt tgtggagcag cataagcatt atttagatga gattattgag caaatcagtg
     4081 aattttctaa gcgtgttatt ttagcagatg ccaatttaga taaagttctt agtgcatata
     4141 acaaacatag agacaaacca atacgtgaac aagcagaaaa tattattcat ttatttacgt
     4201 tgacgaatct tggagctccc gctgctttta aatattttga tacaacaatt gatcgtaaac
     4261 gatatacgtc tacaaaagaa gttttagatg ccactcttat ccatcaatcc atcactggtc
     4321 tttatgaaac acgcattgat ttgagtcagc taggaggtga ctgaagtata ttttagatga
     4381 agattatttc ttaataacta aaaatatggt ataatactct taataaatgc agtaatacag
     4441 gggcttttca agactgaagt ctagctgaga caaatagtgc gattacgaaa ttttttagac
     4501 aaaaatagtc tacgaggttt tagagctatg ctgttttgaa tggtcccaaa acnnnnnnnn
     4561 nnnnnnnnnn nnnnnnnnnn nnnnnnnnnn nnnnnnnnnn nnnnnnnnnn nnnnnnnnnn
     4621 atgaagaaat tattatttga tgatcagata gcggcgggga actgccagac atcaaataaa
     4681 acaaaaggct cagtcggaag actgggcctt ttgttttatc tgttgtttgt cggtgaacac
     4741 tctcccggct gagcatgaga cggaaatctg ctcgtcagtg gtgctcacac tgacgaatca
     4801 tgtacagatc ataccgatga ctgcctggcg actcacaact aagcaagaca gccggaacca
     4861 gcgccggcga acaccactgc atatatggca tatcacaaca gtccaactag tgcactgcag
     4921 tacagcggcc gcgattatca aaaaggatct tcacctagat ccttttaaat taaaaatgaa
     4981 gttttaaatc aatctaaagt atatatgagt aaacttggtc tgacagttac caatgcttaa
     5041 tcagtgaggc acctatctca gcgatctgtc tatttcgttc atccatagtt gcctgactcc
     5101 ccgtcgtgta gataactacg atacgggagg gcttaccatc tggccccagt gctgcaatga
     5161 taccgcggga cccacgctca ccggctccag atttatcagc aataaaccag ccagccggaa
     5221 gggccgagcg cagaagtggt cctgcaactt tatccgcctc catccagtct attaattgtt
     5281 gccgggaagc tagagtaagt agttcgccag ttaatagttt gcgcaacgtt gttgccattg
     5341 ctacaggcat cgtggtgtca cgctcgtcgt ttggtatggc ttcattcagc tccggttccc
     5401 aacgatcaag gcgagttaca tgatccccca tgttgtgcaa aaaagcggtt agctccttcg
     5461 gtcctccgat cgttgtcaga agtaagttgg ccgcagtgtt atcactcatg gttatggcag
     5521 cactgcataa ttctcttact gtcatgccat ccgtaagatg cttttctgtg actggtgagt
     5581 actcaaccaa gtcattctga gaatagtgta tgcggcgacc gagttgctct tgcccggcgt
     5641 caatacggga taataccgcg ccacatagca gaactttaaa agtgctcatc attggaaaac
     5701 gttcttcggg gcgaaaactc tcaaggatct taccgctgtt gagatccagt tcgatgtaac
     5761 ccactcgtgc acccaactga tcttcagcat cttttacttt caccagcgtt tctgggtgag
     5821 caaaaacagg aaggcaaaat gccgcaaaaa agggaataag ggcgacacgg aaatgttgaa
     5881 tactcatact cttccttttt caatattatt gaagcattta tcagggttat tgtctcatga
     5941 gcggatacat atttgaatgt atttagaaaa ataaacaaat aggggttccg cgcacatttc
     6001 cccgaaaagt gccacctgtc atgaccaaaa tcccttaacg tgagttttcg ttccactgag
     6061 cgtcagaccc cgtagaaaag atcaaaggat cttcttgaga tccttttttt ctgcgcgtaa
     6121 tctgctgctt gcaaacaaaa aaaccaccgc taccagcggt ggtttgtttg ccggatcaag
     6181 agctaccaac tctttttccg aaggtaactg gcttcagcag agcgcagata ccaaatactg
     6241 ttcttctagt gtagccgtag ttaggccacc acttcaagaa ctctgtagca ccgcctacat
     6301 acctcgctct gctaatcctg ttaccagtgg ctgctgccag tggcgataag tcgtgtctta
     6361 ccgggttgga ctcaagacga tagttaccgg ataaggcgca gcggtcgggc tgaacggggg
     6421 gttcgtgcac acagcccagc ttggagcgaa cgacctacac cgaactgaga tacctacagc
     6481 gtgagctatg agaaagcgcc acgcttcccg aagggagaaa ggcggacagg tatccggtaa
     6541 gcggcagggt cggaacagga gagcgcacga gggagcttcc agggggaaac gcctggtatc
     6601 tttatagtcc tgtcgggttt cgccacctct gacttgagcg tcgatttttg tgatgctcgt
     6661 caggggggcg gagcctatgg aaaaacgcca gcaacgcggc ctttttacgg ttcctggcct
     6721 tttgctggcc ttttgctcac atgttctttc ctgcgttatc ccctgattct gtggataacc
     6781 gtgcggccgc ccct
//
