[The description below was written by a language model from this plasmid's Addgene catalogue record and the feature table of its GenBank file.]
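Description:
TDK promoter dCas9 is a 6,794 bp bacterial expression and CRISPR plasmid built on the pYTK095 backbone, a modular-assembly vector. It is maintained in E. coli at high copy through a ColE1/pUC-type origin and selected with ampicillin through the bla beta-lactamase gene and its own promoter. The record describes it as a "dCas9 expression unit" plasmid, in which a single dCas9 transcriptional unit sits between the assembly connectors ConL1 and ConRE. These connectors normally let such a unit be joined with others in a defined order in a later multi-unit assembly. Neither the connectors nor the promoter appear in the feature table. The catalogue lists Gateway as the cloning method, but no Gateway recombination sites are annotated.

The payload is catalytically dead Streptococcus pyogenes Cas9, carrying D10A in the RuvC domain and H840A in the HNH domain, so it binds DNA under RNA guidance without cutting it. According to the catalogue fields, transcription comes from the TDK gene promoter, which would lie in the unannotated region upstream of a strong synthetic bacterial ribosome binding site that precedes the coding sequence. Downstream of dCas9 are an S. pyogenes crRNA leader and a single direct repeat, followed by the bacteriophage fd central terminator. No spacer or guide RNA is annotated. The depositor notes an L64H substitution in Cas9 that is not known to affect function.

The associated publication concerns synthetic genome defenses that stabilize engineered bacteria against selfish DNA elements. This suggests the plasmid supplies dCas9 for CRISPR interference-type repression, although the record does not name the targets.
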