Addgene plasmid #113657: TDK promoter dCas9
Purpose: dCas9 expression unit plasmid. The dCas9 expression unit plasmids contain connector ConL1, ConRE, and one dCas9 transcriptional unit.
Depositing lab: Jeffrey Barrick. Depositing organization: University of Texas at Austin. Publication: Synthetic Genome Defenses against Selfish DNA Elements Stabilize Engineered Bacteria against Evolutionary Failure. Geng P, Leonard SP, Mishler DM, Barrick JE. ACS Synth Biol. 2019 Mar 15;8(3):521-531. doi: 10.1021/acssynbio.8b00426. Epub 2019 Feb 15. PubMed 30703321.
Backbone
  Vector backbone: pYTK095
  Backbone size w/o insert (bp): 2906
  Vector type: Bacterial Expression, CRISPR
Growth in bacteria
  Bacterial resistance: Ampicillin, 100 μg/mL
  Growth temperature: 37°C
  Growth strain: DH5alpha
  Copy number: High Copy
Gene/Insert
  Gene/Insert name: TDK gene promoter and dCas9
  Promoter: TDK gene promoter
  Cloning method: Gateway Cloning
  Sequencing primers: 5′ unknown
Terms and licenses: Academic/Nonprofit Terms; Industry Terms: Not Available to Industry
Depositor comments: Note: This plasmid contains a L64H mutation in Cas9. This mutation is not known to affect plasmid function. Please visit https://www.biorxiv.org/content/early/2018/09/16/419283 for bioRxiv preprint.
How to cite: TDK promoter dCas9 was a gift from Jeffrey Barrick (Addgene plasmid # 113657 ; http://n2t.net/addgene:113657 ; RRID:Addgene_113657)
